>Addgene plasmid #208518 | pCX:cIPAD-3 (ΔICD) | addgene full sequence | sequence record 409846 | Addgene NGS Result
GGTCGACATTGATTATTGACTAGTTATTAATAGTAATCAATTACGGGGTCATTAGTTCATAGCCCATATA
TGGAGTTCCGCGTTACATAACTTACGGTAAATGGCCCGCCTGGCTGACCGCCCAACGACCCCCGCCCATT
GACGTCAATAATGACGTATGTTCCCATAGTAACGCCAATAGGGACTTTCCATTGACGTCAATGGGTGGAG
TATTTACGGTAAACTGCCCACTTGGCAGTACATCAAGTGTATCATATGCCAAGTACGCCCCCTATTGACG
TCAATGACGGTAAATGGCCCGCCTGGCATTATGCCCAGTACATGACCTTATGGGACTTTCCTACTTGGCA
GTACATCTACGTATTAGTCATCGCTATTACCATGGTCGAGGTGAGCCCCACGTTCTGCTTCACTCTCCCC
ATCTCCCCCCCCTCCCCACCCCCAATTTTGTATTTATTTATTTTTTAATTATTTTGTGCAGCGATGGGGG
CGGGGGGGGGGGGGGGGGGCGCSGGGGGGGGGGGGGGGGGGGGGGGGGSGGGGSGGGGSGRGGCGGAGAG
GTGCGGCGGCAGCCAATCAGAGCGGCGCGCTCCGAAAGTTTCCTTTTATGGCGAGGCGGCGGCGGCGGCG
GCCCTATAAAAAGCGAAGCGCGCGGCGGGCGGGAGTCGCTGCGCGCTGCCTTCGCCCCGTGCCCCGCTCC
GCCGCCGCCTCGCGCCGCCCGCCCCGGCTCTGACTGACCGCGTTACTCCCACAGGTGAGCGGGCGGGACG
GCCCTTCTCCTCCGGGCTGTAATTAGCGCTTGGTTTAATGACGGCTTGTTTCTTTTCTGTGGCTGCGTGA
AAGCCTTGAGGGGCTCCGGGAGGGCCCTTTGTGCGGGGGGAGCGGCTCGGGGGGTGCGTGCGTGTGTGTG
TGCGTGGGGAGCGCCGCGTGCGGCTCCGCGCTGCCCGGCGGCTGTGAGCGCTGCGGGCGCGGCGCGGGGC
TTTGTGCGCTCCGCAGTGTGCGCGAGGGGAGCGCGGCCGGGGGCGGTGCCCCGCGGTGCGGGGGGGGCTG
CGAGGGGAACAAAGGCTGCGTGCGGGGTGTGTGCGTGGGGGGGTGAGCAGGGGGTGTGGGCGCGTCGGTC
GGGCTGCAACCCCCCCTGCACCCCCCTCCCCGAGTTGCTGAGCACGGCCCGGCTTCGGGTGCGGGGCTCC
GTACGGGGCGTGGCGCGGGGCTCGCCGTGCCGGGCGGGGGGTGGCGGCAGGKGGGGGTGCCGGGCGGGGC
GGGGCCGCCKCGGGCCGGGGRGGGCTCGGGGGRGGGGCGCGGCGGCCCCCGGAGCGCCGGCGGCTGTCGA
GGCGCGGCGAGCCGCAGCCATTGCCTTTTATGGTAATCGTGCGAGAGGGCGCAGGGACTTCCTTTGTCCC
AAATCTGTGCGGAGCCGAAATCTGGGAGGCGCCGCCGCACCCCCTCTAGCGGGCGCGGGGCGAAGCGGTG
CGGCGCCGGCAGGAAGGAAATGGGCGGGGAGGGCCTTCGTGCGTCGCCGCGCCGCCGTCCCCTTCTCCCT
CTCCAGCCTCGGGGCTGTCCGCGGGGGGACGGCTGCCTTCGGGGGGGACGGGGCAGGGCGGGGTTCGGCT
TCTGGCGTGTGACCGGCGGCTCTAGAGCCTCTGCTAACCATGTTCATGCCTTCTTCTTTTTCCTACAGCT
CCTGGGCAACGTGCTGGTTATTGTGCTGTCTCATCATTTTGGCAAAGAATTCGCCACCATGGAATTTTCC
TGGGGAAGTGGCCAGGAATCCCAGCGCTTGCTTCTTTCTTTTCTGCTTCTTGCAATCTGGGAGGCAGGGA
ACAGCGCTAGCGCAACCATCAAAGAATTTATGAGGTTCAAAGTACGCATGGAGGGTAGTATGAACGGGCA
TGAGTTCGAAATTGAAGGAGAAGGGGAAGGCCGCCCCTATGAGGGGACCCAAACCGCCAAACTTAAAGTG
ACAAAGGGAGGTCCACTTCCTTTTGCCTGGGATATATTGAGCCCACAGTTCATGTACGGAAGCGAAGCCT
ATGTACGACATCCTGCAGACATACCAGATTACAAGAAGCTGCCCTTTCCAGAAGGCTTTAAGTGGGAAAG
AGTGATGAACTTTGAAGATGGCGGCTTGGTAACAGTGACTCAGGACAGCAGTCTCCAAGATGGAACTTTG
ATCTGTAAGGTCAAAATGAGGGGTACTAACTTTCCCCCCGATGGGCCCGTCATGCAAAAAAAGACAATGG
GCTGGGAAGCCTCAACCGAGATGTTGTACCCAGAAGATGGAGTGCTCAAGGGACATTCTTATCAGGCATT
GAAGCTGAAAGATGGCGGACATTACTTGGTTGAGTTTGAGACTATCTATATGGCCAAGAAGCCCGTACAA
CTTCCTGGAGATTACTGCGTAGACACCAAACTGGATATAACCTCTCATAACGAGGATTACACCATTGTCG
AGCAGTACGGCCGCAGTGAAGGTAGACATAGACTTGGAATGGATGAGCGATATAAGGCTAGCCAGATCCA
CTACTCCATCCCTGAGGAGGCCAAACACGGCACCTTCGTGGGCCGCATCGCGCAGGACCTGGGGCTGGAG
CTGACGGAGCTGGTGCCCCGCCTGTTCAGAGTGGCGTCCAAGGACCGCGGAGACCTTCTGGAGGTAAATC
TGCAGAATGGCATTTTGTTTGTGAACTCTCGGATCGACCGGGAGGAGCTGTGCGGGCGGAGCGCGGAGTG
CAGCATCCACCTGGAGGTGATCGTGGACAGGCCGTTGCAGGTTTTCCACGTGGAGGTGGAGGTGAGGGAC
ATTAACGACAACCCTCCCAGGTTCCCAACAACACAAAAGAATCTGTTCATTGCAGAATCAAGGCCACTTG
ACACTTGGTTTCCACTAGAGGGCGCTTCAGACGCAGATATCGGAATCAATGCTGTACTGACTTACAGACT
GAGTCCAAATGATTACTTTTCTTTGGAAAAACCATCCAACGACGAACGGGTAAAAGGTCTTGGACTTGTA
TTACGGAAATCTTTAGACCGGGAGGAAACTCCAGAGATAATTTTAGTGCTTACTGTCACGGACGGAGGAA
AGCCAGAGCTGACCGGCAGTGTTCAGTTACTCATCACTGTGCTGGATGCCAATGATAATGCTCCAGTTTT
TGACAGATCCCTGTATACCGTGAAATTACCAGAAAACGTTCCAAATGGGACATTGGTAGTCAAAGTCAAT
GCCTCAGATTTAGACGAAGGGGTAAATGGGGATATTATGTACTCATTTTCTACAGATATTTCACCAAATG
TGAAATACAAATTCCACATAGACCCTGTTAGCGGAGAGATTATTGTAAAGGGATACATTGATTTTGAAGA
ATGCAAATCCTATGAAATTCTCATAGAGGGAATTGACAAGGGACAACTTCCACTCTCTGGGCACTGTAAA
GTCATTGTACAAGTTGAAGACATCAACGATAATGTTCCAGAATTGGAATTTAAATCTCTATCACTTCCAA
TACGAGAGAACTCTCCAGTGGGCACTGTCATCGCACTCATTAGTGTGTCTGATCGGGACACGGGTGTCAA
CGGGCAGGTGACCTGCTCCCTGACAAGTCATGCTAGCGTTAGTAAGAGCGAGGAGGTAATCAAGGAGTTT
ATGAGGTTTAAGGTCAGGCTCGAGGGCAGCATGAATGGGCATGAGTTTGAGATAGAGGGTGAAGGGGAAG
GCAGACCATATGAGGGTACTCAAACAGCCAAGCTCAAAGTAACCAAGGGCGGTCCACTCCCTTTCGCATG
GGATATTTTGAGTCCCCTTATTATGTATGGTTCCAAAATGTATGTGAAGCACCCTGCAGATGTGCCTGAT
TATATGAAACTGTCATTCCCTGAGGGTTTCAAGTGGGAAAGAGTGATGCATTTTGAAGATGGTGGACTCG
TCACAGCTACACAGGACAGTTCCTTGCAAGATGGTACACTTATTTACAAAGTAAAGATGCGGGGTACAAA
CTTCCCTCCAGATGGTCCCGTTATGCAGAAGAAGACACTCGGTTGGGACTACGCAACAGAGCGACTCTAT
CCCGAGGAGGGCGTTCTCAAAGGTGAACTGCTGGGACGACTGAAACTCAAGGACGGCGGACTGAATCTGG
TGGAAAGTAAGACCATATACATGGCTAAAAAACCCGTACAACTCCCAGGATACTATTTTGTCGACACAAA
GCTGGATATTACCTCCCATAATGAGGATTACACCATTGTAGAGCAATACGAGAGGAGTGAAGGCCGGCAT
CATCTGGGACATGGTACAGGCTCTACTGGATCTGGCAGTAGCGCTAGCGTCCCCTTCAAGTTGGTGTCCA
CATTCAAGAATTACTATTCGCTCGTGCTGGACAGCGCCCTGGACAGAGAGACAACAGCGGACTATAAGGT
GGTGGTGACAGCGCGGGATGGGGGCTCTCCCTCGCTGTGGGCCACGGCTAGTGTGTCTGTTGAGGTTGCT
GACGTGAACGACAATGCACCTGTGTTCGCGCAGCCCGAATACACGGTGTTCGTGAAGGAGAACAACCCGC
CTGGTGCGCACATCTTCACGGTGTCAGCGATGGATGCGGACGCACAGGAGAACGCGCTGGTGTCCTACTC
GCTGGTGGAGCGGAGGGTGGGCGAGCGCTTGCTGTCGAGCTATGTGTCTGTGCACGCGGAGAGCGGCAAG
GTGTTCGCGCTGCAGCCTCTGGACCATGAGGAGCTGGAGCTGCTGCGGTTCCAGGTGAGCGCGCGGGATG
CTGGTGTACCTGCCCTGGGCAGCAATGTGACTCTGCAGGTGTTTGTGCTGGACGAGAATGACAACGCGCC
CACACTGCTGGAACCTGAGGCAGGAGTCTCTGGTGGAATCGTGAGCCGGTTGGTGTCCAGATCAGTGGGT
GCAGGCCATGTGGTGGCTAAGGTGCGCGCGGTGGATGCAGACTCTGGCTATAATGCATGGCTCTCTTATG
AGCTGCAATCGTCAGAAGGCAATTCCCGTAGCCTTTTCCGCGTAGGTTTGTATACGGGCGAGATTAGTAC
TACGCGCATACTGGATGAAGCAGATTCGCCACGTCAGCGCCTTCTGGTGCTGGTGAAGGACCATGGTGAC
CCAGCAATGATTGTTACCGCCACAGTGTTGGTGTCTCTGGTAGAGAATGGCCCGGTACCAAAGGCTCCAT
CGCGAGTATCCACGAGTGTCACACACTCTGAGGCGTCACTGGTGGATGTCAACGTGTACCTGATCATTGC
CATCTGTGCAGTGTCCAGCCTGCTAGTGCTCACGCTGCTGCTGTACACAGCGCTGCGCTGTTCCACTGTC
CCCAGTGAGAGCGTGTGCGGGCCTCCAAAACCGGTAATGGTGTGCTCCAGTGCATATCCGTACGACGTAC
CGGATTATGCGTGAAGATCTTTTTCCCTCTGCCAAAAATTATGGGGACATCATGAAGCCCCTTGAGCATC
TGACTTCTGGCTAATAAAGGAAATTTATTTTCATTGCAATAGTGTGTTGGAATTTTTTGTGTCTCTCACT
CGGAAGGACATATGGGAGGGCAAATCATTTAAAACATCAGAATGAGTATTTGGTTTAGAGTTTGGCAACA
TATGCCCATATGCTGGCTGCCATGAACAAAGGTTGGCTATAAAGAGGTCATCAGTATATGAAACAGCCCC
CTGCTGTCCATTCCTTATTCCATAGAAAAGCCTTGACTTGAGGTTAGATTTTTTTTATATTTTGTTTTGT
GTTATTTTTTTCTTTAACATCCCTAAAATTTTCCTTACATGTTTTACTAGCCAGATTTTTCCTCCTCTCC
TGACTACTCCCAGTCATAGCTGTCCCTCTTCTCTTATGGAGATCCCTCGACCTGCAGCCCAAGCTTGGCG
TAATCATGGTCATAGCTGTTTCCTGTGTGAAATTGTTATCCGCTCACAATTCCACACAACATACGAGCCG
GAAGCATAAAGTGTAAAGCCTGGGGTGCCTAATGAGTGAGCTAACTCACATTAATTGCGTTGCGCTCACT
GCCCGCTTTCCAGTCGGGAAACCTGTCGTGCCAGCGGATCCGCATCTCAATTAGTCAGCAACCATAGTCC
CGCCCCTAACTCCGCCCATCCCGCCCCTAACTCCGCCCAGTTCCGCCCATTCTCCGCCCCATGGCTGACT
AATTTTTTTTATTTATGCAGAGGCCGAGGCCGCCTCGGCCTCTGAGCTATTCCAGAAGTAGTGAGGAGGC
TTTTTTGGAGGCCTAGGCTTTTGCAAAAAGCTAACTTGTTTATTGCAGCTTATAATGGTTACAAATAAAG
CAATAGCATCACAAATTTCACAAATAAAGCATTTTTTTCACTGCATTCTAGTTGTGGTTTGTCCAAACTC
ATCAATGTATCTTATCATGTCTGGATCCGCTGCATTAATGAATCGGCCAACGCGCGGGGAGAGGCGGTTT
GCGTATTGGGCGCTCTTCCGCTTCCTCGCTCACTGACTCGCTGCGCTCGGTCGTTCGGCTGCGGCGAGCG
GTATCAGCTCACTCAAAGGCGGTAATACGGTTATCCACAGAATCAGGGGATAACGCAGGAAAGAACATGT
GAGCAAAAGGCCAGCAAAAGGCCAGGAACCGTAAAAAGGCCGCGTTGCTGGCGTTTTTCCATAGGCTCCG
CCCCCCTGACGAGCATCACAAAAATCGACGCTCAAGTCAGAGGTGGCGAAACCCGACAGGACTATAAAGA
TACCAGGCGTTTCCCCCTGGAAGCTCCCTCGTGCGCTCTCCTGTTCCGACCCTGCCGCTTACCGGATACC
TGTCCGCCTTTCTCCCTTCGGGAAGCGTGGCGCTTTCTCATAGCTCACGCTGTAGGTATCTCAGTTCGGT
GTAGGTCGTTCGCTCCAAGCTGGGCTGTGTGCACGAACCCCCCGTTCAGCCCGACCGCTGCGCCTTATCC
GGTAACTATCGTCTTGAGTCCAACCCGGTAAGACACGACTTATCGCCACTGGCAGCAGCCACTGGTAACA
GGATTAGCAGAGCGAGGTATGTAGGCGGTGCTACAGAGTTCTTGAAGTGGTGGCCTAACTACGGCTACAC
TAGAAGAACAGTATTTGGTATCTGCGCTCTGCTGAAGCCAGTTACCTTCGGAAAAAGAGTTGGTAGCTCT
TGATCCGGCAAACAAACCACCGCTGGTAGCGGTGGTTTTTTTGTTTGCAAGCAGCAGATTACGCGCAGAA
AAAAAGGATCTCAAGAAGATCCTTTGATCTTTTCTACGGGGTCTGACGCTCAGTGGAACGAAAACTCACG
TTAAGGGATTTTGGTCATGAGATTATCAAAAAGGATCTTCACCTAGATCCTTTTAAATTAAAAATGAAGT
TTTAAATCAATCTAAAGTATATATGAGTAAACTTGGTCTGACAGTTACCAATGCTTAATCAGTGAGGCAC
CTATCTCAGCGATCTGTCTATTTCGTTCATCCATAGTTGCCTGACTCCCCGTCGTGTAGATAACTACGAT
ACGGGAGGGCTTACCATCTGGCCCCAGTGCTGCAATGATACCGCGAGACCCACGCTCACCGGCTCCAGAT
TTATCAGCAATAAACCAGCCAGCCGGAAGGGCCGAGCGCAGAAGTGGTCCTGCAACTTTATCCGCCTCCA
TCCAGTCTATTAATTGTTGCCGGGAAGCTAGAGTAAGTAGTTCGCCAGTTAATAGTTTGCGCAACGTTGT
TGCCATTGCTACAGGCATCGTGGTGTCACGCTCGTCGTTTGGTATGGCTTCATTCAGCTCCGGTTCCCAA
CGATCAAGGCGAGTTACATGATCCCCCATGTTGTGCAAAAAAGCGGTTAGCTCCTTCGGTCCTCCGATCG
TTGTCAGAAGTAAGTTGGCCGCAGTGTTATCACTCATGGTTATGGCAGCACTGCATAATTCTCTTACTGT
CATGCCATCCGTAAGATGCTTTTCTGTGACTGGTGAGTACTCAACCAAGTCATTCTGAGAATAGTGTATG
CGGCGACCGAGTTGCTCTTGCCCGGCGTCAATACGGGATAATACCGCGCCACATAGCAGAACTTTAAAAG
TGCTCATCATTGGAAAACGTTCTTCGGGGCGAAAACTCTCAAGGATCTTACCGCTGTTGAGATCCAGTTC
GATGTAACCCACTCGTGCACCCAACTGATCTTCAGCATCTTTTACTTTCACCAGCGTTTCTGGGTGAGCA
AAAACAGGAAGGCAAAATGCCGCAAAAAAGGGAATAAGGGCGACACGGAAATGTTGAATACTCATACTCT
TCCTTTTTCAATATTATTGAAGCATTTATCAGGGTTATTGTCTCATGAGCGGATACATATTTGAATGTAT
TTAGAAAAATAAACAAATAGGGGTTCCGCGCACATTTCCCCGAAAAGTGCCACCTG
Features (pLannotate 1.2.2; 17 found; start..end, strand, type, name):
      5..384     +  enhancer       CMV enhancer: human cytomegalovirus immediate early enhancer
    662..1678    +  intron         chimeric intron: chimera between introns from chicken β-actin and rabbit β-globin
   1676..1732    +  CDS            HBB (fragment): HBB_LEPEU - Experimental evidence at protein level: Swiss-Prot protein existence level 1. Involved in oxygen transport from the lung to the various peripheral tissues. From Lepus europaeus (European hare).
   1838..2506    +  CDS            dTomato: dTomato is a basic (constitutively fluorescent) orange fluorescent protein published in 2004, derived from Discosoma sp.. It is reported to be a somewhat slowly-maturing dimer with low acid sensitivity.
   2510..5374    +  CDS            Pcdha4: PCDA4_MOUSE - Also known as Cnr1. Experimental evidence at protein level: Swiss-Prot protein existence level 1. Calcium-dependent cell-adhesion protein involved in cells self-recognition and non-self discrimination (Probable). Thereby, it is involved in the establishment and maintenance of specific neuronal connections in the brain (PubMed:27161523). From Mus musculus (Mouse).
   5473..5528    +  polyA_signal   β-globin poly(A) signal: rabbit β-globin polyadenylation signal (Gil and Proudfoot, 1987)
   5913..5929    -  protein_bind   lac operator: The lac repressor binds to the lac operator to inhibit transcription in E. coli. This inhibition can be relieved by adding lactose or isopropyl-β-D-thiogalactopyranoside (IPTG). lac repressor encoded by lacI
   5937..5967    -  promoter       lac promoter: promoter for the E. coli lac operon
   5982..6003    -  protein_bind   CAP binding site: CAP binding activates transcription in the presence of cAMP. E. coli catabolite activator protein
   6016..6055    -  CDS            lacI (fragment): lac repressor; lacI; The lac repressor binds to the lac operator to inhibit transcription in E. coli. This inhibition can be relieved by adding lactose or isopropyl-β-D-thiogalactopyranoside (IPTG).
   6062..6084    +  promoter       SV40 promoter (fragment): SV40 enhancer and early promoter
   6108..6243    +  rep_origin     SV40 ori: SV40 origin of replication
   6263..6397    +  polyA_signal   SV40 poly(A) signal: SV40 polyadenylation signal
   6399..6453    -  CDS            lacI (fragment): lac repressor; lacI; The lac repressor binds to the lac operator to inhibit transcription in E. coli. This inhibition can be relieved by adding lactose or isopropyl-β-D-thiogalactopyranoside (IPTG).
   6636..7224    -  rep_origin     ori: high-copy-number ColE1/pMB1/pBR322/pUC origin of replication
   7395..8255    -  CDS            AmpR: β-lactamase; bla; confers resistance to ampicillin, carbenicillin, and related antibiotics
   8256..8360    -  promoter       AmpR promoter: bla
