[The description below was written by a language model from this plasmid's Addgene catalogue record and pLannotate feature annotations shown in this document.]
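Description:
pCX:cIPAD-3 (ΔICD) is a mammalian expression plasmid built on the pCX backbone. It carries a modified mouse protocadherin-α4 (Pcdha4, also known as Cnr1) under a CAG-type regulatory unit. The feature table shows a CMV immediate-early enhancer followed by the chicken β-actin/rabbit β-globin chimeric intron. The catalogue names the chicken β-actin promoter, which presumably lies between these two elements although it is not annotated separately. Transcripts are terminated by the rabbit β-globin polyadenylation signal. In E. coli the plasmid is maintained at high copy from a ColE1/pUC-type origin and selected with ampicillin through the β-lactamase gene. The backbone also holds an SV40 origin with an SV40 poly(A) signal, plus residual lac promoter/operator and lacI fragments that play no role in the expression cassette.

According to the record, the insert encodes Pcdhα4 lacking its intracellular domain, with ddGFP-A and ddGFP-B3 inserted into the protein and an HA tag at the C terminus. ddGFP-A and ddGFP-B are partners of a dimerization-dependent fluorescent protein pair that is dim when apart and brightens when brought together, so the fusion acts as an indicator of protocadherin interaction. The automated annotation does not label the ddGFP modules as such. It calls a dTomato-like coding segment immediately upstream of a long Pcdha4 match, probably reflecting homology between the ddFP domains and DsRed-derived proteins. It does not mark the second module or the HA tag, so exact insertion positions cannot be read from the table. The associated publication concerns visualising protocadherin-α trans-interactions between processes of single neurons. The ΔICD version would let the contribution of the cytoplasmic domain be assessed, although the record does not state this role explicitly.
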