Addgene plasmid #208518: pCX:cIPAD-3 (ΔICD)
Purpose: ddGFP-A and ddGFP-B3-inserted Pcdhα4 lacking an intracellular domain (ICD)
Depositing lab: Takeharu Nagai. Depositing organization: The University of Osaka. Publication: Visualization of trans-interactions of a protocadherin-alpha between processes originating from single neurons. Kanadome T, Hoshino N, Nagai T, Yagi T, Matsuda T. iScience. 2023 Jul 17;26(7):107238. doi: 10.1016/j.isci.2023.107238. eCollection 2023 Jul 21. PubMed 37534169.
Backbone
  Vector backbone: pCX
  Backbone size w/o insert (bp): 4778
  Vector type: Mammalian Expression
Growth in bacteria
  Bacterial resistance: Ampicillin, 100 μg/mL
  Growth temperature: 37°C
  Growth strain: DH5alpha
  Copy number: High Copy
Gene/Insert
  Gene/Insert name: Pcdha4
  Species: M. musculus (mouse)
  Insert size (bp): 3684
  Entrez Gene: Pcdha4 (a.k.a. Cnr1, Crnr1)
  Promoter: Chicken β-actin
  Tag / fusion protein: HA tag (C terminal on insert)
  Cloning method: Restriction Enzyme; 5′ cloning site EcoRI (not destroyed); 3′ cloning site BglII (not destroyed)
  Sequencing primers: 5′ CTTCTGGCGTGTGACCGG; 3′ CCATATGTCCTTCCGAGTG
Terms and licenses: Academic/Nonprofit Terms; Industry Terms: Not Available to Industry
How to cite: pCX:cIPAD-3 (ΔICD) was a gift from Takeharu Nagai (Addgene plasmid # 208518 ; http://n2t.net/addgene:208518 ; RRID:Addgene_208518)
